>Addgene plasmid #105666 | pBad-CA TAG20 | addgene full sequence | sequence record 205513 | Addgene NGS Result
TTCATACTCCCGCCATTCAGAGAAGAAACCAATTGTCCATATTGCATCAGACATTGCCGTCACTGCGTCT
TTTACTGGCTCTTCTCGCTAACCAAACCGGTAACCCCGCTTATTAAAAGCATTCTGTAACAAAGCGGGAC
CAAAGCCATGACAAAAACGCGTAACAAAAGTGTCTATAATCACGGCAGAAAAGTCCACATTGATTATTTG
CACGGCGTCACACTTTGCTATGCCATAGCATTTTTATCCATAAGATTAGCGGATCCTACCTGACGCTTTT
TATCGCAACTCTCTACTGTTTCTCCATACCCGTTTTTTGGGCTAACAGGAGGAATTAACCATGGCGCATC
ATTGGGGTTACGGTAAACACAACGGTCCGGAGCATTGGCACAAAGATTAGCCAATTGCGAAGGGCGAACG
TCAAAGCCCGGTTGACATTGATACGCACACGGCAAAGTACGACCCGAGCCTGAAACCGCTGAGCGTTTCC
TATGACCAGGCTACGAGCCTGCGTATCCTGAACAATGGCCACACCTTCAACGTGGAGTTTGATGATTCCC
AAGATAAGGCGGTTCTGAAAGGTGGTCCGTTGGATGGCACCTACCGCCTGATCCAATTTCACTTTCACTG
GGGTAGCCACGACGGTCAGGGCAGCGAGCATACCGTGGACAAAAAGAAGTATGCAGCCGAACTGCACCTG
GTGCATTGGAACACGAAGTACGGCGACTTCGGTAAAGCGGTCCAGCAACCGGACGGTCTGGCTGTTCTGG
GTATTTTCCTGAAGGTCGGCAGCGCGAACCCGGGTCTGCAGAAAGTGGTTGACGTGTTGGACTCTATCAA
GACCAAAGGCAAGAGCGCGGACTTCACCAATTTCGATCCGCGTGGTCTGCTGCCGGAGAGCCTGGATTAC
TGGACTTATCCGGGCAGCCTGACCACCCCGCCATTGCTGGAGTGCGTGACCTGGATCGTCTTGAAAGAAC
CGATCAGCGTTAGCTCTGAACAGGTCAGCAAGTTCCGCAAGCTGAATTTCAATGGTGAGGGCGAGCCGGA
AGAACCGATGGTCGATAATTGGCGTCCTACCCAACCGCTGAAAAACCGCCAGATTAAAGCATCCTTTAAG
CATCACCACCACCATCACTAAAAGCTTGGCTGTTTTGGCGGATGAGAGAAGATTTTCAGCCTGATACAGA
TTAAATCAGAACGCAGAAGCGGTCTGATAAAACAGAATTTGCCTGGCGGCAGTAGCGCGGTGGTCCCACC
TGACCCCATGCCGAACTCAGAAGTGAAACGCCGTAGCGCCGATGGTAGTGTGGGGTCTCCCCATGCGAGA
GTAGGGAACTGCCAGGCATCAAATAAAACGAAAGGCTCAGTCGAAAGACTGGGCCTTTCGTTTTATCTGT
TGTTTGTCGGTGAACGCTCTCCTGAGTAGGACAAATCCGCCGGGAGCGGATTTGAACGTTGCGAAGCAAC
GGCCCGGAGGGTGGCGGGCAGGACGCCCGCCATAAACTGCCAGGCATCAAATTAAGCAGAAGGCCATCCT
GACGGATGGCCTTTTTGCGTTTCTACAAACTCTTTTGTTTATTTTTCTAAATACATTCAAATATGTATCC
GCTCATGAGACAATAACCCTGATAAATGCTTCAATAATATTGAAAAAGGAAGAGTATGAGTATTCAACAT
TTCCGTGTCGCCCTTATTCCCTTTTTTGCGGCATTTTGCCTTCCTGTTTTTGCTCACCCAGAAACGCTGG
TGAAAGTAAAAGATGCTGAAGATCAGTTGGGTGCACGAGTGGGTTACATCGAACTGGATCTCAACAGCGG
TAAGATCCTTGAGAGTTTTCGCCCCGAAGAACGTTTTCCAATGATGAGCACTTTTAAAGTTCTGCTATGT
GGCGCGGTATTATCCCGTGTTGACGCCGGGCAAGAGCAACTCGGTCGCCGCATACACTATTCTCAGAATG
ACTTGGTTGAGTACTCACCAGTCACAGAAAAGCATCTTACGGATGGCATGACAGTAAGAGAATTATGCAG
TGCTGCCATAACCATGAGTGATAACACTGCGGCCAACTTACTTCTGACAACGATCGGAGGACCGAAGGAG
CTAACCGCTTTTTTGCACAACATGGGGGATCATGTAACTCGCCTTGATCGTTGGGAACCGGAGCTGAATG
AAGCCATACCAAACGACGAGCGTGACACCACGATGCCTGTAGCAATGGCAACAACGTTGCGCAAACTATT
AACTGGCGAACTACTTACTCTAGCTTCCCGGCAACAATTAATAGACTGGATGGAGGCGGATAAAGTTGCA
GGACCACTTCTGCGCTCGGCCCTTCCGGCTGGCTGGTTTATTGCTGATAAATCTGGAGCCGGTGAGCGTG
GGTCTCGCGGTATCATTGCAGCACTGGGGCCAGATGGTAAGCCCTCCCGTATCGTAGTTATCTACACGAC
GGGGAGTCAGGCAACTATGGATGAACGAAATAGACAGATCGCTGAGATAGGTGCCTCACTGATTAAGCAT
TGGTAACTGTCAGACCAAGTTTACTCATATATACTTTAGATTGATTTAAAACTTCATTTTTAATTTAAAA
GGATCTAGGTGAAGATCCTTTTTGATAATCTCATGACCAAAATCCCTTAACGTGAGTTTTCGTTCCACTG
AGCGTCAGACCCCGTAGAAAAGATCAAAGGATCTTCTTGAGATCCTTTTTTTCTGCGCGTAATCTGCTGC
TTGCAAACAAAAAAACCACCGCTACCAGCGGTGGTTTGTTTGCCGGATCAAGAGCTACCAACTCTTTTTC
CGAAGGTAACTGGCTTCAGCAGAGCGCAGATACCAAATACTGTCCTTCTAGTGTAGCCGTAGTTAGGCCA
CCACTTCAAGAACTCTGTAGCACCGCCTACATACCTCGCTCTGCTAATCCTGTTACCAGTGGCTGCTGCC
AGTGGCGATAAGTCGTGTCTTACCGGGTTGGACTCAAGACGATAGTTACCGGATAAGGCGCAGCGGTCGG
GCTGAACGGGGGGTTCGTGCACACAGCCCAGCTTGGAGCGAACGACCTACACCGAACTGAGATACCTACA
GCGTGAGCTATGAGAAAGCGCCACGCTTCCCGAAGGGAGAAAGGCGGACAGGTATCCGGTAAGCGGCAGG
GTCGGAACAGGAGAGCGCACGAGGGAGCTTCCAGGGGGAAACGCCTGGTATCTTTATAGTCCTGTCGGGT
TTCGCCACCTCTGACTTGAGCGTCGATTTTTGTGATGCTCGTCAGGGGGGCGGAGCCTATGGAAAAACGC
CAGCAACGCGGCCTTTTTACGGTTCCTGGCCTTTTGCTGGCCTTTTGCTCACATGTTCTTTCCTGCGTTA
TCCCCTGATTCTGTGGATAACCGTATTACCGCCTTTGAGTGAGCTGATACCGCTCGCCGCAGCCGAACGA
CCGAGCGCAGCGAGTCAGTGAGCGAGGAAGCGGAAGAGCGCCTGATGCGGTATTTTCTCCTTACGCATCT
GTGCGGTATTTCACACCGCATATGGTGCACTCTCAGTACAATCTGCTCTGATGCCGCATAGTTAAGCCAG
TATACACTCCGCTATCGCTACGTGACTGGGTCATGGCTGCGCCCCGACACCCGCCAACACCCGCTGACGC
GCCCTGACGGGCTTGTCTGCTCCCGGCATCCGCTTACAGACAAGCTGTGACCGTCTCCGGGAGCTGCATG
TGTCAGAGGTTTTCACCGTCATCACCGAAACGCGCGAGGCAGCAGATCAATTCGCGCGCGAAGGCGAAGC
GGCATGCATAATGTGCCTGTCAAATGGACGAAGCAGGGATTCTGCAAACCCTATGCTACTCCGTCAAGCC
GTCAATTGTCTGATTCGTTACCAATTATGACAACTTGACGGCTACATCATTCACTTTTTCTTCACAACCG
GCACGGAACTCGCTCGGGCTGGCCCCGGTGCATTTTTTAAATACCCGCGAGAAATAGAGTTGATCGTCAA
AACCAACATTGCGACCGACGGTGGCGATAGGCATCCGGGTGGTGCTCAAAAGCAGCTTCGCCTGGCTGAT
ACGTTGGTCCTCGCGCCAGCTTAAGACGCTAATCCCTAACTGCTGGCGGAAAAGATGTGACAGACGCGAC
GGCGACAAGCAAACATGCTGTGCGACGCTGGCGATATCAAAATTGCTGTCTGCCAGGTGATCGCTGATGT
ACTGACAAGCCTCGCGTACCCGATTATCCATCGGTGGATGGAGCGACTCGTTAATCGCTTCCATGCGCCG
CAGTAACAATTGCTCAAGCAGATTTATCGCCAGCAGCTCCGAATAGCGCCCTTCCCCTTGCCCGGCGTTA
ATGATTTGCCCAAACAGGTCGCTGAAATGCGGCTGGTGCGCTTCATCCGGGCGAAAGAACCCCGTATTGG
CAAATATTGACGGCCAGTTAAGCCATTCATGCCAGTAGGCGCGCGGACGAAAGTAAACCCACTGGTGATA
CCATTCGCGAGCCTCCGGATGACGACCGTAGTGATGAATCTCTCCTGGCGGGAACAGCAAAATATCACCC
GGTCGGCAAACAAATTCTCGTCCCTGATTTTTCACCACCCCCTGACCGCGAATGGTGAGATTGAGAATAT
AACCTTTCATTCCCAGCGGTCGGTCGATAAAAAAATCGAGATAACCGTTGGCCTCAATCGGCGTTAAACC
CGCCACCAGATGGGCATTAAACGAGTATCCCGGCAGCAGGGGATCATTTTGCGCTTCAGCCATACTT
Features (pLannotate 1.2.2; 11 found; start..end, strand, type, name):
     23..307     +  promoter       araBAD promoter: araBAD; promoter of the L-arabinose operon of E. coli; the araC regulatory gene is transcribed in the opposite direction (Guzman et al., 1995)
    341..1120    +  CDS            CA2: CAH2_HUMAN - Experimental evidence at protein level: Swiss-Prot protein existence level 1. Essential for bone resorption and osteoclast differentiation (By similarity). Reversible hydration of carbon dioxide. Can hydrate cyanamide to urea. Involved in the regulation of fluid secretion into the anterior chamber of the eye. Contributes to intracellular pH regulation in the duodenal upper villous epithelium during proton- coupled peptide absorption. Stimulates the chloride-bicarbonate exchange activity of SLC26A6. From Homo sapiens (Human).
   1231..1346    +  ncRNA          5S rRNA: Accession: RF00001 - 5S ribosomal RNA
   1350..1436    +  terminator     rrnB T1 terminator: Escherichia coli rrnB; transcription terminator T1 from the E. coli rrnB gene
   1528..1555    +  terminator     rrnB T2 terminator: transcription terminator T2 from the E. coli rrnB gene
   1574..1665    +  promoter       AmpR promoter: bla
   1666..2526    +  CDS            AmpR: β-lactamase; bla; confers resistance to ampicillin, carbenicillin, and related antibiotics
   2697..3285    +  rep_origin     ori: high-copy-number ColE1/pMB1/pBR322/pUC origin of replication
   3471..3611    -  misc_feature   bom: basis of mobility region from pBR322
   3713..3753    -  CDS            rop (fragment): Rop protein, which maintains plasmids at low copy number; rop
   3875..4753    -  CDS            araC: L-arabinose regulatory protein; araC
