[The description below was written by a language model from this plasmid's Addgene catalogue record and pLannotate feature annotations shown in this document.]
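Description:
pBad-CA TAG20 is a bacterial expression plasmid built on the Invitrogen pBad backbone for arabinose-inducible production of a thermostable variant of human carbonic anhydrase II (CA2/HCAII) in E. coli. The roughly 800 bp insert was cloned between NcoI and HindIII sites, both retained, downstream of the araBAD promoter. The divergently transcribed araC gene on the same plasmid supplies the regulator that represses the promoter in the absence of L-arabinose and activates it when the sugar is added. Transcription is ended by the rrnB T1 and T2 terminators, with an adjacent 5S rRNA segment carried over from the rrnB region. The plasmid is maintained through a ColE1/pBR322-type origin accompanied by the bom region and only a short fragment of rop. The catalogue lists it as low copy, although the annotation tool applies a generic high-copy label to this origin family. Selection is by ampicillin through the β-lactamase gene and its own promoter. The sequenced record is 4,757 nt, slightly shorter than the approximate 4,900 bp total given in the catalogue.

The defining feature of the insert is an amber (TAG) stop codon at site 20, combined with a C-terminal 6x His tag, which is recorded in the catalogue but not separately annotated in the feature table. With normal translation, the amber codon terminates synthesis early, so no full-length tagged protein is made. If an orthogonal amber suppressor tRNA and aminoacyl-tRNA synthetase pair are supplied, which this plasmid does not encode, a noncanonical amino acid can be inserted at that position. Read-through then yields full-length enzyme whose His tag permits affinity purification. The associated publication is a teaching laboratory manual on genetic code expansion, consistent with use as a site-specific incorporation test protein.
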