Addgene plasmid #105666: pBad-CA TAG20
Purpose: expresses thermostable variant of human carbonic anhydrase II with TAG stop codon at site 20 and C-terminal 6x his tag
Depositing lab: Ryan Mehl. Depositing organization: Oregon State University. Publication: Chemical Biology & Biochemistry Laboratory : Using Genetic Code Expansion Manual. Mehl R, van Zee K, Kean K. 2020.
Backbone
  Vector backbone: pBad
  Backbone manufacturer: Invitrogen
  Backbone size w/o insert (bp): 4100
  Total vector size (bp): 4900
  Vector type: Bacterial Expression
Growth in bacteria
  Bacterial resistance: Ampicillin, 100 μg/mL
  Growth temperature: 37°C
  Growth strain: DH5alpha
  Copy number: Low Copy
Gene/Insert
  Gene/Insert name: human carbonic anhydrase II thermostable variant (alt name: HCAII)
  Species: H. sapiens (human)
  Insert size (bp): 801
  Mutation: TAG stop codon at site 20
  Entrez Gene: CA2 (a.k.a. CA-II, CAC, CAII, Car2, HEL-76, HEL-S-282)
  Promoter: pBad/arabinose
  Tag / fusion protein: 6x his tag (C terminal on insert)
  Cloning method: Restriction Enzyme; 5′ cloning site NcoI (not destroyed); 3′ cloning site HindIII (not destroyed)
  Sequencing primers: 5′ ATGCCATAGCATTTTTATCC; 3′ GATTTAATCTGTATCAGG
Terms and licenses: Academic/Nonprofit Terms; Industry Terms: Not Available to Industry
Depositor comments: Please visit https://openlibrary-repo.ecampusontario.ca/jspui/handle/123456789/838 for Chemical Biology & Biochemistry Laboratory Using Genetic Code Expansion Manual.
How to cite: pBad-CA TAG20 was a gift from Ryan Mehl (Addgene plasmid # 105666 ; http://n2t.net/addgene:105666 ; RRID:Addgene_105666)
