>Addgene plasmid #105666 | pBad-CA TAG20 | depositor partial sequence | sequence record 200450 | HCAII thermostable variant insert
ATGGCGCATCATTGGGGTTACGGTAAACACAACGGTCCGGAGCATTGGCACAAAGATTAGCCAATTGCGA
AGGGCGAACGTCAAAGCCCGGTTGACATTGATACGCACACGGCAAAGTACGACCCGAGCCTGAAACCGCT
GAGCGTTTCCTATGACCAGGCTACGAGCCTGCGTATCCTGAACAATGGCCACACCTTCAACGTGGAGTTT
GATGATTCCCAAGATAAGGCGGTTCTGAAAGGTGGTCCGTTGGATGGCACCTACCGCCTGATCCAATTTC
ACTTTCACTGGGGTAGCCACGACGGTCAGGGCAGCGAGCATACCGTGGACAAAAAGAAGTATGCAGCCGA
ACTGCACCTGGTGCATTGGAACACGAAGTACGGCGACTTCGGTAAAGCGGTCCAGCAACCGGACGGTCTG
GCTGTTCTGGGTATTTTCCTGAAGGTCGGCAGCGCGAACCCGGGTCTGCAGAAAGTGGTTGACGTGTTGG
ACTCTATCAAGACCAAAGGCAAGAGCGCGGACTTCACCAATTTCGATCCGCGTGGTCTGCTGCCGGAGAG
CCTGGATTACTGGACTTATCCGGGCAGCCTGACCACCCCGCCATTGCTGGAGTGCGTGACCTGGATCGTC
TTGAAAGAACCGATCAGCGTTAGCTCTGAACAGGTCAGCAAGTTCCGCAAGCTGAATTTCAATGGTGAGG
GCGAGCCGGAAGAACCGATGGTCGATAATTGGCGTCCTACCCAACCGCTGAAAAACCGCCAGATTAAAGC
ATCCTTTAAGCATCACCACCACCATCACTAAA
